>Addgene plasmid #120192 | pCMV-GFP-CENPBpA-fixed-length-clone-14 | addgene full sequence | sequence record 274604 | Addgene NGS Result
TACGTAGATGTACTGCCAAGTAGGAAAGTCCCATAAGGTCATGTACTGGGCATAATGCCAGGCGGGCCAT
TTACCGTCATTGACGTCAATAGGGGGCGTACTTGGCATATGATACACTTGATGTACTGCCAAGTGGGCAG
TTTACCGTAAATACTCCACCCATTGACGTCAATGGAAAGTCCCTATTGGCGTTACTATGGGAACATACGT
CATTATTGACGTCAATGGGCGGGGGTCGTTGGGCGGTCAGCCAGGCGGGCCATTTACCGTAAGTTATGTA
ACGCGGAACTCCATATATGGGCTATGAACTAATGACCCCGTAATTGATTACTATTACTAGTCAATAATCA
ATGTCGACCCAGGTGGCACTTTTCGGGGAAATGTGCGCGGAACCCCTATTTGTTTATTTTTCTAAATACA
TTCAAATATGTATCCGCTCATGAGACAATAACCCTGATAAATGCTTCAATAATATTGAAAAAGGAAGAGT
ATGAGTATTCAACATTTCCGTGTCGCCCTTATTCCCTTTTTTGCGGCATTTTGCCTTCCTGTTTTTGCTC
ACCCAGAAACGCTGGTGAAAGTAAAAGATGCTGAAGATCAGTTGGGTGCACGAGTGGGTTACATCGAACT
GGATCTCAACAGCGGTAAGATCCTTGAGAGTTTTCGCCCCGAAGAACGTTTTCCAATGATGAGCACTTTT
AAAGTTCTGCTATGTGGCGCGGTATTATCCCGTATTGACGCCGGGCAAGAGCAACTCGGTCGCCGCATAC
ACTATTCTCAGAATGACTTGGTTGAGTACTCACCAGTCACAGAAAAGCATCTTACGGATGGCATGACAGT
AAGAGAATTATGCAGTGCTGCCATAACCATGAGTGATAACACTGCGGCCAACTTACTTCTGACAACGATC
GGAGGACCGAAGGAGCTAACCGCTTTTTTGCACAACATGGGGGATCATGTAACTCGCCTTGATCGTTGGG
AACCGGAGCTGAATGAAGCCATACCAAACGACGAGCGTGACACCACGATGCCTGTAGCAATGGCAACAAC
GTTGCGCAAACTATTAACTGGCGAACTACTTACTCTAGCTTCCCGGCAACAATTAATAGACTGGATGGAG
GCGGATAAAGTTGCAGGACCACTTCTGCGCTCGGCCCTTCCGGCTGGCTGGTTTATTGCTGATAAATCTG
GAGCCGGTGAGCGTGGGTCTCGCGGTATCATTGCAGCACTGGGGCCAGATGGTAAGCCCTCCCGTATCGT
AGTTATCTACACGACGGGGAGTCAGGCAACTATGGATGAACGAAATAGACAGATCGCTGAGATAGGTGCC
TCACTGATTAAGCATTGGTAACTGTCAGACCAAGTTTACTCATATATACTTTAGATTGATTTAAAACTTC
ATTTTTAATTTAAAAGGATCTAGGTGAAGATCCTTTTTGATAATCTCATGACCAAAATCCCTTAACGTGA
GTTTTCGTTCCACTGAGCGTCAGACCCCGTAGAAAAGATCAAAGGATCTTCTTGAGATCCTTTTTTTCTG
CGCGTAATCTGCTGCTTGCAAACAAAAAAACCACCGCTACCAGCGGTGGTTTGTTTGCCGGATCAAGAGC
TACCAACTCTTTTTCCGAAGGTAACTGGCTTCAGCAGAGCGCAGATACCAAATACTGTTCTTCTAGTGTA
GCCGTAGTTAGGCCACCACTTCAAGAACTCTGTAGCACCGCCTACATACCTCGCTCTGCTAATCCTGTTA
CCAGTGGCTGCTGCCAGTGGCGATAAGTCGTGTCTTACCGGGTTGGACTCAAGACGATAGTTACCGGATA
AGGCGCAGCGGTCGGGCTGAACGGGGGGTTCGTGCACACAGCCCAGCTTGGAGCGAACGACCTACACCGA
ACTGAGATACCTACAGCGTGAGCTATGAGAAAGCGCCACGCTTCCCGAAGGGAGAAAGGCGGACAGGTAT
CCGGTAAGCGGCAGGGTCGGAACAGGAGAGCGCACGAGGGAGCTTCCAGGGGGAAACGCCTGGTATCTTT
ATAGTCCTGTCGGGTTTCGCCACCTCTGACTTGAGCGTCGATTTTTGTGATGCTCGTCAGGGGGGCGGAG
CCTATGGAAAAACGCCAGCAACGCGGCCTTTTTACGGTTCCTGGCCTTTTGCTGGCCTTTTGCTCACATG
TTCTTTCCTGCGTTATCCCCTGATTCTGTGGATAACCGTATTACCGCCTTTGAGTGAGCTGATACCGCTC
GCCGCAGCCGAACGACCGAGCGCAGCGAGTCAGTGAGCGAGGAAGCGGAAGAGCGCCCAATACGCAAACC
GCCTCTCCCCGCGCGTTGGCCGATTCATTAATGCAGCGGATCCAGACATGATAAGATACATTGATGAGTT
TGGACAAACCACAACTAGAATGCAGTGAAAAAAATGCTTTATTTGTGAAATTTGTGATGCTATTGCTTTA
TTTGTAACCATTATAAGCTGCAATAAACAAGTTAGCTTTTTGCAAAAGCCTAGGCCTCCAAAAAAGCCTC
CTCACTACTTCTGGAATAGCTCAGAGGCCGAGGCGGCCTCGGCCTCTGCATAAATAAAAAAAATTAGTCA
GCCATGGGGCGGAGAATGGGCGGAACTGGGCGGAGTTAGGGGCGGGATGGGCGGAGTTAGGGGCGGGACT
ATGGTTGCTGACTAATTGAGATGCGGATCCGCTGGCACGACAGGTTTCCCGACTGGAAAGCGGGCAGTGA
GCGCAACGCAATTAATGTGAGTTAGCTCACTCATTAGGCACCCCAGGCTTTACACTTTATGCTTCCGGCT
CGTATGTTGTGTGGAATTGTGAGCGGATAACAATTTCACACAGGAAACAGCTATGACCATGATTACGCCA
AGCTTGGGCTGCAGGTCGAGGGATCTCCATAAGAGAAGAGGGACAGCTATGACTGGGAGTAGTCAGGAGA
GGAGGAAAAATCTGGCTAGTAAAACATGTAAGGAAAATTTTAGGGATGTTAAAGAAAAAAATAACACAAA
ACAAAATATAAAAAAAATCTAACCTCAAGTCAAGGCTTTTCTATGGAATAAGGAATGGACAGCAGGGGGC
TGTTTCATATACTGATGACCTCTTTATAGCCAACCTTTGTTCATGGCAGCCAGCATATGGGCATATGTTG
CCAAACTCTAAACCAAATACTCATTCTGATGTTTTAAATGATTTGCCCTCCCATATGTCCTTCCGAGTGA
GAGACACAAAAAATTCCAACACACTATTGCAATGAAAATAAATTTCCTTTATTAGCCAGAAGTCAGATGC
TCAAGGGGCTTCATGATGTCCCCATAATTTTTGGCAGAGGGAAAAAGATCTCAGTGGTATTTGTGAGCCA
GGGCATTGGCCACACCAGCCACCACCTTCTGATAGGCAGCCTTCAACACTTGCCTCCATGTCCCACCAGA
GCAAGGACCAAAGAGAGCCAGGACGAATAAGTCCCCCAAGACAGACGCAAGCCCAGACCATGAAGGATGC
ACCCTTGGCTGTTAAAATGTTCACCCCCACAAAAGGGGAGTGGACAGATTTATTGAAATCAAACTGGGAA
AGGAGCAGCTGGACGGCTGGACTCTGGGCCCAGCCCCAGGCCCCTCTGCCCAGGATGGGGCCCTGCCAGA
GAGGGAGGAGAGGCATGCACCTGAGGAGTGCGGCCGCTTTACTTGTACAGCTCGTCCATGCCGAGAGTGA
TCCCGGCGGCGGTCACGAACTCCAGCAGGACCATGTGATCGCGCTTCTCGTTGGGGTCTTTGCTCAGGGC
GGACTGGGTGCTCAGGTAGTGGTTGTCGGGCAGCAGCACGGGGCCGTCGCCGATGGGGGTGTTCTGCTGG
TAGTGGTCGGCGAGCTGCACGCTGCCGTCCTCGATGTTGTGGCGGATCTTGAAGTTCACCTTGATGCCGT
TCTTCTGCTTGTCGGCCATGATATAGACGTTGTGGCTGTTGTAGTTGTACTCCAGCTTGTGCCCCAGGAT
GTTGCCGTCCTCCTTGAAGTCGATGCCCTTCAGCTCGATGCGGTTCACCAGGGTGTCGCCCTCGAACTTC
ACCTCGGCGCGGGTCTTGTAGTTGCCGTCGTCCTTGAAGAAGATGGTGCGCTCCTGGACGTAGCCTTCGG
GCATGGCGGACTTGAAGAAGTCGTGCTGCTTCATGTGGTCGGGGTAGCGGCTGAAGCACTGCACGCCGTA
GGTCAGGGTGGTCACGAGGGTGGGCCAGGGCACGGGCAGCTTGCCGGTGGTGCAGATGAACTTCAGGGTC
AGCTTGCCGTAGGTGGCATCGCCCTCGCCCTCGCCGGACACGCTGAACTTGTGGCCGTTTACGTCGCCGT
CCAGCTCGACCAGGATGGGCACCACCCCGGTGAACAGCTCCTCGCCCTTGCTCACCATGGTGGCGACCGG
TGGATCCCGGGCCCGCGGTACCGTCGACTGCAGAATTCGAAGCTTGAGCTCGAGATCTGAGTCCGGTAGC
GCTAGCGGATCTGACGGTTCACTAAACCAGCTCTGCTTATATAGACCTCCCACCGTACACGCCTACCGCC
CATTTGCGTCAATGGGGCGGAGTTGTTACGACATTTTGGAAAGTCCCGTTGATTTTGGTGCCAAAACAAA
CTCCCATTGACGTCAATGGGGTGGAGACTTGGAAATCCCCGTGAGTCAAACCGCTATCCACGCCCATTGA
TGTACTGCCAAAACCGCATCACCATGGTAATAGCGATGACTAA
Features (pLannotate 1.2.2; 17 found; start..end, strand, type, name):
    386..490     +  promoter       AmpR promoter: bla
    491..1351    +  CDS            AmpR: β-lactamase; bla; confers resistance to ampicillin, carbenicillin, and related antibiotics
   1522..2110    +  rep_origin     ori: high-copy-number ColE1/pMB1/pBR322/pUC origin of replication
   2293..2347    +  CDS            lacI (fragment): lac repressor; lacI; The lac repressor binds to the lac operator to inhibit transcription in E. coli. This inhibition can be relieved by adding lactose or isopropyl-β-D-thiogalactopyranoside (IPTG).
   2349..2483    -  polyA_signal   SV40 poly(A) signal: SV40 polyadenylation signal
   2503..2638    -  rep_origin     SV40 ori: SV40 origin of replication
   2662..2684    -  promoter       SV40 promoter (fragment): SV40 enhancer and early promoter
   2691..2730    +  CDS            lacI (fragment): lac repressor; lacI; The lac repressor binds to the lac operator to inhibit transcription in E. coli. This inhibition can be relieved by adding lactose or isopropyl-β-D-thiogalactopyranoside (IPTG).
   2743..2764    +  protein_bind   CAP binding site: CAP binding activates transcription in the presence of cAMP. E. coli catabolite activator protein
   2779..2809    +  promoter       lac promoter: promoter for the E. coli lac operon
   2817..2833    +  protein_bind   lac operator: The lac repressor binds to the lac operator to inhibit transcription in E. coli. This inhibition can be relieved by adding lactose or isopropyl-β-D-thiogalactopyranoside (IPTG). lac repressor encoded by lacI
   3218..3273    -  polyA_signal   β-globin poly(A) signal: rabbit β-globin polyadenylation signal (Gil and Proudfoot, 1987)
   3344..3475    -  CDS            HBB (fragment): HBB_EULFU - Experimental evidence at protein level: Swiss-Prot protein existence level 1. Involved in oxygen transport from the lung to the various peripheral tissues. From Eulemur fulvus fulvus (Brown lemur).
   3679..4398    -  CDS            EGFP: the original enhanced GFP (Yang et al., 1996) mammalian codon-optimized
   4406..4486    -  misc_feature   MCS: multiple cloning site
   4509..4712    -  promoter       CMV promoter: human cytomegalovirus (CMV) immediate early promoter
   4713..283     -  enhancer       CMV enhancer (across the origin): human cytomegalovirus immediate early enhancer
