[The description below was written by a language model from this plasmid's Addgene catalogue record and pLannotate feature annotations shown in this document.]
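Description:
pCMV-GFP-CENPBpA-fixed-length-clone-14 is a 4.7 kb mammalian expression plasmid built on the pCMV-GFP backbone. It is one randomly picked member of the pCMV-GFP-CENPBpA-fixed-length library. It is maintained in E. coli through a high-copy ColE1/pUC-type origin and selected with ampicillin via the bla (β-lactamase) gene under its own promoter. The backbone also carries remnants common to this vector family. These include an SV40 origin with a fragment of the SV40 early promoter and an SV40 poly(A) signal, short lacI fragments, and a lac promoter/operator with a CAP binding site. None of these is part of the reporter unit.

The reporter unit, on the minus strand, consists of the human cytomegalovirus immediate-early enhancer and promoter, a multiple cloning site, and an EGFP coding sequence. Downstream of EGFP lie a β-globin-derived fragment (annotated by homology as an HBB coding fragment) and the rabbit β-globin poly(A) signal. The catalogued insert is a 254 bp human CENPB poly(A) site. The automated annotation does not label it. The unannotated stretch between EGFP and the β-globin sequences is a plausible location, but the record does not give its position. The record also does not say which positions vary across the library or what distinguishes clone 14 from the other members.

With a test polyadenylation site placed after a constitutively expressed GFP message, the design fits a reporter for 3′-end cleavage and polyadenylation in transfected mammalian cells. This matches the associated study of how 3′-end structures influence mRNA processing and stability. An individually sequenced clone like this one probably serves as a representative sample of the library's composition.
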