Addgene plasmid #120192: pCMV-GFP-CENPBpA-fixed-length-clone-14
Purpose: Randomly picked clone 14 of the pCMV-GFP-CENPBpA-fixed-length library
Depositing lab: David Bartel. Depositing organization: Whitehead Institute for Biomedical Research. Publication: Widespread Influence of 3'-End Structures on Mammalian mRNA Processing and Stability. Wu X, Bartel DP. Cell. 2017 May 18;169(5):905-917.e11. doi: 10.1016/j.cell.2017.04.036. PubMed 28525757.
Backbone
  Vector backbone: pCMV-GFP
  Vector type: Mammalian Expression
Growth in bacteria
  Bacterial resistance: Ampicillin, 100 μg/mL
  Growth temperature: 37°C
  Growth strain: DH5alpha
  Copy number: Unknown
Gene/Insert
  Gene/Insert name: CENPB poly(A) site
  Species: H. sapiens (human)
  Insert size (bp): 254
Terms and licenses: Academic/Nonprofit Terms; Industry Terms: Not Available to Industry
How to cite: pCMV-GFP-CENPBpA-fixed-length-clone-14 was a gift from David Bartel (Addgene plasmid # 120192 ; http://n2t.net/addgene:120192 ; RRID:Addgene_120192)
